>Addgene plasmid #35362 | pBbB8c-GFP | depositor full sequence | sequence record 43029 | pBbB8c-GFP sequence 4325 bps
GACGTCTTATGACAACTTGACGGCTACATCATTCACTTTTTCTTCACAACCGGCACGGAACTCGCTCGGG
CTGGCCCCGGTGCATTTTTTAAATACCCGCGAGAAATAGAGTTGATCGTCAAAACCAACATTGCGACCGA
CGGTGGCGATAGGCATCCGGGTGGTGCTCAAAAGCAGCTTCGCCTGGCTGATACGTTGGTCCTCGCGCCA
GCTTAAGACGCTAATCCCTAACTGCTGGCGGAAAAGATGTGACAGACGCGACGGCGACAAGCAAACATGC
TGTGCGACGCTGGCGATATCAAAATTGCTGTCTGCCAGGTGATCGCTGATGTACTGACAAGCCTCGCGTA
CCCGATTATCCATCGGTGGATGGAGCGACTCGTTAATCGCTTCCATGCGCCGCAGTAACAATTGCTCAAG
CAGATTTATCGCCAGCAGCTCCGAATAGCGCCCTTCCCCTTGCCCGGCGTTAATGATTTGCCCAAACAGG
TCGCTGAAATGCGGCTGGTGCGCTTCATCCGGGCGAAAGAACCCCGTATTGGCAAATATTGACGGCCAGT
TAAGCCATTCATGCCAGTAGGCGCGCGGACGAAAGTAAACCCACTGGTGATACCATTCGCGAGCCTCCGG
ATGACGACCGTAGTGATGAATCTCTCCTGGCGGGAACAGCAAAATATCACCCGGTCGGCAAACAAATTCT
CGTCCCTGATTTTTCACCACCCCCTGACCGCGAATGGTGAGATTGAGAATATAACCTTTCATTCCCAGCG
GTCGGTCGATAAAAAAATCGAGATAACCGTTGGCCTCAATCGGCGTTAAACCCGCCACCAGATGGGCATT
AAACGAGTATCCCGGCAGCAGGGGATCATTTTGCGCTTCAGCCATACTTTTCATACTCCCGCCATTCAGA
GAAGAAACCAATTGTCCATATTGCATCAGACATTGCCGTCACTGCGTCTTTTACTGGCTCTTCTCGCTAA
CCAAACCGGTAACCCCGCTTATTAAAAGCATTCTGTAACAAAGCGGGACCAAAGCCATGACAAAAACGCG
TAACAAAAGTGTCTATAATCACGGCAGAAAAGTCCACATTGATTATTTGCACGGCGTCACACTTTGCTAT
GCCATAGCATTTTTATCCATAAGATTAGCGGATTCTACCTGACGCTTTTTATCGCAACTCTCTACTGTTT
CTCCATACCCGTTTTTTTGGGAATTCAAAAGATCTTTTAAGAAGGAGATATACATATGAGTAAAGGAGAA
GAACTTTTCACTGGAGTTGTCCCAATTCTTGTTGAATTAGATGGTGATGTTAATGGGCACAAATTTTCTG
TCAGTGGAGAGGGTGAAGGTGATGCAACATACGGAAAACTTACCCTTAAATTTATTTGCACTACTGGAAA
ACTACCTGTTCCGTGGCCAACACTTGTCACTACTTTCTCTTATGGTGTTCAATGCTTTTCCCGTTATCCG
GATCACATGAAACGGCATGACTTTTTCAAGAGTGCCATGCCCGAAGGTTATGTACAGGAACGCACTATAT
CTTTCAAAGATGACGGGAACTACAAGACGCGTGCTGAAGTCAAGTTTGAAGGTGATACCCTTGTTAATCG
TATCGAGTTAAAAGGTATTGATTTTAAAGAAGATGGAAACATTCTCGGACACAAACTGGAGTACAACTAT
AACTCACACAATGTATACATCACGGCAGACAAACAAAAGAATGGAATCAAAGCTAACTTCAAAATTCGCC
ACAACATTGAAGATGGCTCCGTTCAACTAGCAGACCATTATCAACAAAATACTCCAATTGGCGATGGCCC
TGTCCTTTTACCAGACAACCATTACCTGTCCACACAATCTGCCCTTTCGAAAGATCCCAACGAAAAGCGT
GACCACATGGTCCTTCTTGAGTTTGTAACTGCTGCTGGGATTACACATGGCATGGATGAGCTCTACAAAT
AAGGATCCAAACTCGAGTAAGGATCTCCAGGCATCAAATAAAACGAAAGGCTCAGTCGAAAGACTGGGCC
TTTCGTTTTATCTGTTGTTTGTCGGTGAACGCTCTCTACTAGAGTCACACTGGCTCACCTTCGGGTGGGC
CTTTCTGCGTTTATACCTAGGCTACAGCCGATAGTCTGGAACAGCGCACTTACGGGTTGCTGCGCAACCC
AAGTGCTACCGGCGCGGCAGCGTGACCCGTGTCGGCGGCTCCAACGGCTCGCCATCGTCCAGAAAACACG
GCTCATCGGGCATCGGCAGGCGCTGCTGCCCGCGCCGTTCCCATTCCTCCGTTTCGGTCAAGGCTGGCAG
GTCTGGTTCCATGCCCGGAATGCCGGGCTGGCTGGGCGGCTCCTCGCCGGGGCCGGTCGGTAGTTGCTGC
TCGCCCGGATACAGGGTCGGGATGCGGCGCAGGTCGCCATGCCCCAACAGCGATTCGTCCTGGTCGTCGT
GATCAACCACCACGGCGGCACTGAACACCGACAGGCGCAACTGGTCGCGGGGCTGGCCCCACGCCACGCG
GTCATTGACCACGTAGGCCAACACGGTGCCGGGGCCGTTGAGCTTCACGACGGAGATCCAGCGCTCGGCC
ACCAAGTCCTTGACTGCGTATTGGACCGTCCGCAAAGAACGTCCGATGAGCTTGGAAAGTGTCTTCTGGC
TGACCACCACGGCGTTCTGGTGGCCCATCTGCGCCACGAGGTGATGCAGCAGCATTGCCGCCGTGGGTTT
CCTCGCAATAAGCCCGGCCCACGCCTCATGCGCTTTGCGTTCCGTTTGCACCCAGTGACCGGGCTTGTTC
TTGGCTTGAATGCCGATTTCTCTGGACTGCGTGGCCATGCTTATCTCCATGCGGTAGGGGTGCCGCACGG
TTGCGGCACCATGCGCAATCAGCTGCAACTTTTCGGCAGCGCGACAACAATTATGCGTTGCGTAAAAGTG
GCAGTCAATTACAGATTTTCTTTAACCTACGCAATGAGCTATTGCGGGGGGTGCCGCAATGAGCTGTTGC
GTACCCCCCTTTTTTAAGTTGTTGATTTTTAAGTCTTTCGCATTTCGCCCTATATCTAGTTCTTTGGTGC
CCAAAGAAGGGCACCCCTGCGGGGTTCCCCCACGCCTTCGGCGCGGCTCCCCCTCCGGCAAAAAGTGGCC
CCTCCGGGGCTTGTTGATCGACTGCGCGGCCTTCGGCCTTGCCCAAGGTGGCGCTGCCCCCTTGGAACCC
CCGCACTCGCCGCCGTGAGGCTCGGGGGGCAGGCGGGCGGGCTTCGCCCTTCGACTGCCCCCACTCGCAT
AGGCTTGGGTCGTTCCAGGCGCGTCAAGGCCAAGCCGCTGCGCGGTCGCTGCGCGAGCCTTGACCCGCCT
TCCACTTGGTGTCCAACCGGCAAGCGAAGCGCGCAGGCCGCAGGCCGGAGGCACTAGTGCTTGGATTCTC
ACCAATAAAAAACGCCCGGCGGCAACCGAGCGTTCTGAACAAATCCAGATGGAGTTCTGAGGTCATTACT
GGATCTATCAACAGGAGTCCAAGCGAGCTCGATATCAAATTACGCCCCGCCCTGCCACTCATCGCAGTAC
TGTTGTAATTCATTAAGCATTCTGCCGACATGGAAGCCATCACAAACGGCATGATGAACCTGAATCGCCA
GCGGCATCAGCACCTTGTCGCCTTGCGTATAATATTTGCCCATGGTGAAAACGGGGGCGAAGAAGTTGTC
CATATTGGCCACGTTTAAATCAAAACTGGTGAAACTCACCCAGGGATTGGCTGAGACGAAAAACATATTC
TCAATAAACCCTTTAGGGAAATAGGCCAGGTTTTCACCGTAACACGCCACATCTTGCGAATATATGTGTA
GAAACTGCCGGAAATCGTCGTGGTATTCACTCCAGAGCGATGAAAACGTTTCAGTTTGCTCATGGAAAAC
GGTGTAACAAGGGTGAACACTATCCCATATCACCAGCTCACCGTCTTTCATTGCCATACGAAATTCCGGA
TGAGCATTCATCAGGCGGGCAAGAATGTGAATAAAGGCCGGATAAAACTTGTGCTTATTTTTCTTTACGG
TCTTTAAAAAGGCCGTAATATCCAGCTGAACGGTCTGGTTATAGGTACATTGAGCAACTGACTGAAATGC
CTCAAAATGTTCTTTACGATGCCATTGGGATATATCAACGGTGGTATATCCAGTGATTTTTTTCTCCATT
TTAGCTTCCTTAGCTCCTGAAAATCTCGATAACTCAAAAAATACGCCCGGTAGTGATCTTATTTCATTAT
GGTGAAAGTTGGAACCTCTTACGTGCCGATCAACGTCTCATTTTCGCCAGATATC
Features (pLannotate 1.2.2; 10 found; start..end, strand, type, name):
      7..885     -  CDS            araC: L-arabinose regulatory protein; araC
    912..1196    +  promoter       araBAD promoter: araBAD; promoter of the L-arabinose operon of E. coli; the araC regulatory gene is transcribed in the opposite direction (Guzman et al., 1995)
   1246..1959    +  CDS            &alpha;GFP: &alpha;GFP is a basic (constitutively fluorescent) long stokes shift fluorescent protein published in 1996, derived from Aequorea victoria.
   1995..2066    +  terminator     rrnB T1 terminator: transcription terminator T1 from the E. coli rrnB gene
   2082..2109    +  terminator     T7Te terminator: phage T7 early transcription terminator
   2176..2838    -  CDS            pBBR1 Rep: replication protein for the broad-host-range plasmid pBBR1 from Bordetella bronchiseptica
   2839..3412    -  rep_origin     pBBR1 oriV (fragment): replication origin of the broad-host-range plasmid pBBR1 from Bordetella bronchiseptica; requires the pBBR1 Rep protein for replication
   3425..3519    -  terminator     lambda t0 terminator: transcription terminator from phage lambda
   3543..4199    -  CDS            cat: CAT_ECOLX - Experimental evidence at protein level: Swiss-Prot protein existence level 1. This enzyme is an effector of chloramphenicol resistance in bacteria. From Escherichia coli. This protein is used as a marker in many commonly used cloning vectors, such as pACYC184.
   4200..4302    -  promoter       cat promoter: promoter of the E. coli cat gene encoding chloramphenicol acetyltransferase
