[The description below was written by a language model from this plasmid's Addgene catalogue record and pLannotate feature annotations shown in this document.]
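Description:
pBbB8c-GFP is a bacterial expression plasmid from the BglBrick (pBb) vector series, a modular synthetic-biology platform in which replication origin, promoter system and resistance marker are interchangeable parts. In this member the backbone carries the pBBR1 origin together with its Rep protein gene, a broad-host-range replicon originally from Bordetella bronchiseptica; the record lists the plasmid as low copy. Selection is by chloramphenicol, conferred by the cat (chloramphenicol acetyltransferase) gene driven by its own promoter and followed by the phage lambda t0 terminator. The full depositor sequence is 4,325 bp, consistent with a backbone of about 3.6 kb plus a 717 bp insert.

The payload is a GFP coding sequence, listed as synthetic and annotated by sequence similarity as an Aequorea victoria-derived variant, placed under the araBAD (BAD) promoter. The araC regulator gene sits immediately upstream and is transcribed in the opposite direction, the standard arrangement for the E. coli arabinose system, in which AraC represses the promoter without L-arabinose and activates it when the sugar is present. This makes GFP expression inducible and tunable. Transcription of the reporter is stopped by tandem rrnB T1 and T7Te terminators, which insulate the downstream replication functions from read-through.

The GFP serves as a reporter occupying the cloning position, inserted by restriction-enzyme cloning. The plasmid is therefore suited to characterising the expression behaviour of this origin, promoter and marker combination, and can serve as a starting vector into which a gene of interest is swapped for arabinose-controlled expression in bacteria.
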