Addgene plasmid #35362: pBbB8c-GFP
Depositing lab: Jay Keasling. Depositing organization: University of California, Berkeley. Publication: BglBrick vectors and datasheets: A synthetic biology platform for gene expression. Lee TS, Krupa RA, Zhang F, Hajimorad M, Holtz WJ, Prasad N, Lee SK, Keasling JD. J Biol Eng. 2011 Sep 20;5:12. 10.1186/1754-1611-5-12 PubMed 21933410.
Backbone
  Vector backbone: pBb
  Backbone size w/o insert (bp): 3608
  Vector type: Bacterial Expression, Synthetic Biology
Growth in bacteria
  Bacterial resistance: Chloramphenicol, 25 μg/mL
  Growth temperature: 37°C
  Growth strain: DH5alpha
  Copy number: Low Copy
Gene/Insert
  Gene/Insert name: GFP (alt name: JBEI Part ID: JPUB_000128)
  Species: Synthetic
  Insert size (bp): 717
  Promoter: BAD
  Cloning method: Restriction Enzyme
  Sequencing primers: 5′ GFP-R; 3′ GFP-F
Terms and licenses: Academic/Nonprofit Terms; Industry Terms: Not Available to Industry
Depositor comments: JBEI Part ID: JPUB_000128; Origin: BBR1
How to cite: pBbB8c-GFP was a gift from Jay Keasling (Addgene plasmid # 35362 ; http://n2t.net/addgene:35362 ; RRID:Addgene_35362)
