>Addgene plasmid #35362 | pBbB8c-GFP | addgene partial sequence | sequence record 44210 | GFP-R 5'-CCATCTAATTCAACAAGAATTGGGACAAC-3'
CGGAAGTCTTCTCCTTTACTCATATGTATATCTCCTTCTTAAAAGATCTTTTGAATTCCCAAAAAAACGG
GTATGGAGAAACAGTAGAGAGTTGCGATAAAAAGCGTCAGGTAGAATCCGCTAATCTTATGGATAAAAAT
GCTATGGCATAGCAAAGTGTGACGCCGTGCAAATAATCAATGTGGACTTTTCTGCCGTGATTATAGACAC
TTTTGTTACGCGTTTTTGTCATGGCTTTGGTCCCGCTTTGTTACAGAATGCTTTTAATAAGCGGGGTTAC
CGGTTTGGTTAGCGAGAAGAGCCAGTAAAAGACGCAGTGACGGCAATGTCTGATGCAATATGGACAATTG
GTTTCTTCTCTGAATGGCGGGAGTATGAAAAGTATGGCTGAAGCGCAAAATGATCCCCTGCTGCCGGGAT
ACTCGTTTAATGCCCATCTGGTGGCGGGTTTAACGCCGATTGAGGCCAACGGTTATCTCGATTTTTTTAT
CGACCGACCGCTGGGAATGAAAGGTTATATTCTCAATCTCACCATTCGCGGTCAGGGGGTGGTGAAAAAT
CAGGGACGAGAATTTGTTTGCCGACCGGGTGATATTTTGCTGTTCCCGCCAGGAGAGATTCATCACTACG
GTCGTCATCCGGAGGCTCGCGAATGGTATCACCAGTGGGTTTACTTTCGTCCGCGCGCCTACTGGCATGA
ATGGCTTAACTGGCCGTCAATATTTGCCAATACGGGGTTCTTTCGCCCGGATGAAGCGCACCAGCCGCAT
TTCAGCGACCTGTTTGGGCAAATCATTAACGCCGGGCAAGGGG
