>Addgene plasmid #35362 | pBbB8c-GFP | addgene partial sequence | sequence record 44211 | GFP-F 5'-GGTCCTTCTTGAGTTTGTAAC-3'
TCCAAACTCGAGTAAGGATCTCCAGGCATCAAATAAAACGAAAGGCTCAGTCGAAAGACTGGGCCTTTCG
TTTTATCTGTTGTTTGTCGGTGAACGCTCTCTACTAGAGTCACACTGGCTCACCTTCGGGTGGGCCTTTC
TGCGTTTATACCTAGGCTACAGCCGATAGTCTGGAACAGCGCACTTACGGGTTGCTGCGCAACCCAAGTG
CTACCGGCGCGGCAGCGTGACCCGTGTCGGCGGCTCCAACGGCTCGCCATCGTCCAGAAAACACGGCTCA
TCGGGCATCGGCAGGCGCTGCTGCCCGCGCCGTTCCCATTCCTCCGTTTCGGTCAAGGCTGGCAGGTCTG
GTTCCATGCCCGGAATGCCGGGCTGGCTGGGCGGCTCCTCGCCGGGGCCGGTCGGTAGTTGCTGCTCGCC
CGGATACAGGGTCGGGATGCGGCGCAGGTCGCCATGCCCCAACAGCGATTCGTCCTGGTCGTCGTGATCA
ACCACCACGGCGGCACTGAACACCGACAGGCGCAACTGGTCGCGGGGCTGGCCCCACGCCACGCGGTCAT
TGACCACGTAGGCCAACACGGTGCCGGGGCCGTTGAGCTTCACGACGGAGATCCAGCGCTCGGCCACCAA
GTCCTTGACTGCGTATTGGACCGTCCGCAAAGAACGTCCGATGAGCTTGGAAAGTGTCTTCTGGCTGACC
ACCACGGCGTTCTGGTGGCCCATCTGCGCCACGAGGTGATGCAGCAGCATTGCCGCCGTGGGTTTCCTCG
CAATAAGCCCGGCCCACGCCTCATGCGCTTTGCGTTCCGTTTGCACCCAGTGACCGGGCTTGTTCTTGGC
TTGAATGCCGATTTCTCTGGACTGCGTGGCCATGCTTATC
